Addgene plasmid #117510: pICSL12022
Purpose: AtAG promoter Golden Gate Level 0
Depositing lab: Jonathan D Jones. Depositing organization: Sainsbury Laboratory, Norwich. Publication: Optimization of T-DNA architecture for Cas9-mediated mutagenesis in Arabidopsis. Castel B, Tomlinson L, Locci F, Yang Y, Jones JDG. PLoS One. 2019 Jan 9;14(1):e0204778. doi: 10.1371/journal.pone.0204778. eCollection 2019. PubMed 30625150.
Backbone
  Vector backbone: pICH41295
  Backbone size w/o insert (bp): 2247
  Total vector size (bp): 5357
  Vector type: Plant Expression
Growth in bacteria
  Bacterial resistance: Spectinomycin, 50 μg/mL
  Growth temperature: 37°C
  Growth strain: DH5alpha
  Copy number: Unknown
Gene/Insert
  Gene/Insert name: BsaI:GGAG:pAG:AATG:BsaI
  Species: A. thaliana (mustard weed)
  Insert size (bp): 3110
  GenBank ID: AT4G18960
  Promoter: AtAG
  Cloning method: Restriction Enzyme; 5′ cloning site BsaI (not destroyed); 3′ cloning site BsaI (not destroyed)
  Sequencing primers: 5′ CGTTATCCCCTGATTCTGTGGATAAC; 3′ GTCTCATGAGCGGATACATATTTGAATG
Terms and licenses: Academic/Nonprofit Terms; Industry Terms: Not Available to Industry
Depositor comments: pICSL12022 carries GGAG-TACT golden gate ends. It has to be cloned with a 5’UTR plasmid, TACT-AATG, when assembled with a CDS and terminator into Level 1. For instance pICH41402 (plasmid 50285 on Addgene) can be used. This assembly of promoter / 5’UTR / CDS / terminator can be done in a single reaction. Cloned by Laurence Tomlinson . Please visit https://www.biorxiv.org/content/early/2018/09/17/419952 for bioRxiv preprint.
How to cite: pICSL12022 was a gift from Jonathan D Jones (Addgene plasmid # 117510 ; http://n2t.net/addgene:117510 ; RRID:Addgene_117510)
