[The description below was written by a language model from this plasmid's Addgene catalogue record and pLannotate feature annotations shown in this document.]
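Description:
pICSL12022 is a Golden Gate (MoClo-style) Level 0 part plasmid carrying the promoter of the Arabidopsis thaliana AGAMOUS gene (AtAG, AT4G18960) in the pICH41295 backbone. It is a small E. coli cloning vector, about 5.4 kb in total, with a 2.2 kb backbone and a 3.1 kb insert. It is maintained through a high-copy ColE1/pUC-type origin and selected with spectinomycin via the aadA aminoglycoside adenylyltransferase gene. The short integrase, gentamicin-resistance and lacI fragments in the annotation are probably remnants surrounding the resistance cassette and cloning site rather than functional genes.

The promoter fragment is flanked by retained BsaI sites, so digestion with this type IIS enzyme releases it with defined four-base overhangs for ordered, one-pot assembly. The record is inconsistent about the downstream overhang. The insert name gives GGAG and AATG ends, whereas the depositor comments state that the part carries GGAG and TACT ends. On that account it must be combined with a separate TACT-AATG 5′UTR module, together with a coding sequence and terminator, when a Level 1 transcription unit is built in a single reaction.

The automated feature table does not annotate the promoter as such. Within the insert region it reports only a few short matches: an antisense SEPALLATA1-like MADS-box fragment, a minimal CaMV 35S promoter, a pUC polylinker fragment and a very short M13 gene hit. The catalogue entry does not explain these matches, so their significance is uncertain.

The plasmid has no plant selection marker or T-DNA borders and serves purely as a donor part. According to the associated publication, it was used in optimising T-DNA architecture for Cas9-mediated mutagenesis in Arabidopsis, where alternative promoters such as this one can be assembled into expression units.
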