Features (pLannotate 1.2.2; 10 found; start..end, strand, type, name):
    110..214     +  promoter       AmpR promoter: bla
    205..285     -  CDS            int (fragment): INT2_ECOLX - Protein inferred from homology: Swiss-Prot protein existence level 3. Putative integrase believed to be involved in the insertion of antibiotic resistance genes into plasmids and transposons. From Escherichia coli.
    373..429     +  CDS            GmR (fragment): gentamycin acetyltransferase; aacC1; confers resistance to gentamycin
    436..1224    +  CDS            aadA: S3AD_ECOLX - Experimental evidence at protein level: Swiss-Prot protein existence level 1. Mediates bacterial resistance to the antibiotics streptomycin and spectinomycin. From Escherichia coli.
   1398..1986    +  rep_origin     ori: high-copy-number ColE1/pMB1/pBR322/pUC origin of replication
   2169..2218    +  CDS            lacI (fragment): lac repressor; lacI; The lac repressor binds to the lac operator to inhibit transcription in E. coli. This inhibition can be relieved by adding lactose or isopropyl-β-D-thiogalactopyranoside (IPTG).
   4833..4849    +  CDS            M13 gene XI (fragment): pXI; XI; phage assembly
   5135..5257    -  CDS            SEP1 (fragment): SEP1_ARATH - Also known as AGL2. Experimental evidence at protein level: Swiss-Prot protein existence level 1. Probable transcription factor. Functions with SEPALLATA2/AGL4 and SEPALLATA3/AGL9 to ensure proper development of petals, stamens and carpels, and to prevent the indeterminate growth of the flower meristem. Forms a heterodimer via the K-box domain with AGAMOUS, that could be involved in genes regulation during floral meristem development. From Arabidopsis thaliana (Mouse-ear cress).
   5251..5286    -  misc_feature   MCS (fragment): pUC18/19 multiple cloning site
   5293..5337    +  promoter       minimal CaMV 35S promoter: minimal 35S promoter from cauliflower mosaic virus
>Addgene plasmid #117510 | pICSL12022 | addgene full sequence | sequence record 226818 | Addgene NGS Result
GTGGCTCTTCAGTGGACGAAAGGGCCTCGTGATACGCCTATTTTTATAGGTTAATGTCATGATAATAATG
GTTTCTTAGACGTCAGGTGGCACTTTTCGGGGAAATGTGCGCGGAACCCCTATTTGTTTATTTTTCTAAA
TACATTCAAATATGTATCCGCTCATGAGACAATAACCCTGATAAATGCTTCAATAATATTGAAAAAGGAA
GAGTATGCGCTCACGCAACTGGTCCAGAACCTTGACCGAACGCAGCGGTGGTAACGGCGCAGTGGCGGTT
TTCATGGCTTGTTATGACTGTTTTTTTTTGGGGTACAGTCTATGCCTCGGGCATCCAAGCAGCAAGCGCG
TTACGCCGTGGGTCGATGTTTGATGTTATGGAGCAGCAACGATGTTACGCAGCAGGGCAGTCGCCCTAAA
ACAAAGTTAAACATCATGAGGGAAGCGGTGATCGCCGAAGTATCGACTCAACTATCAGAGGTAGTTGGCG
TCATCGAGCGCCATCTCGAACCGACGTTGCTGGCCGTACATTTGTACGGCTCCGCAGTGGATGGCGGCCT
GAAGCCACACAGCGATATTGATTTGCTGGTTACGGTGACCGTAAGGCTTGATGAAACAACGCGGCGAGCT
TTGATCAACGACCTTTTGGAAACTTCGGCTTCCCCTGGAGAGAGCGAGATTCTCCGCGCTGTAGAAGTCA
CCATTGTTGTGCACGACGACATCATTCCGTGGCGTTATCCAGCTAAGCGCGAACTGCAATTTGGAGAATG
GCAGCGCAATGACATTCTTGCAGGTATCTTCGAGCCAGCCACGATCGACATTGATCTGGCTATCTTGCTG
ACAAAAGCAAGAGAACATAGCGTTGCCTTGGTAGGTCCAGCGGCGGAGGAACTCTTTGATCCGGTTCCTG
AACAGGATCTATTTGAGGCGCTAAATGAAACCTTAACGCTATGGAACTCGCCGCCCGACTGGGCTGGCGA
TGAGCGAAATGTAGTGCTTACGTTGTCCCGCATTTGGTACAGCGCAGTAACCGGCAAAATCGCGCCGAAG
GATGTCGCTGCCGACTGGGCAATGGAGCGCCTGCCGGCCCAGTATCAGCCCGTCATACTTGAAGCTAGAC
AGGCTTATCTTGGACAAGAAGAAGATCGCTTGGCCTCGCGCGCAGATCAGTTGGAAGAATTTGTCCATTA
CGTAAAAGGCGAGATCACCAAGGTAGTCGGCAAATAACTGTCAGACCAAGTTTACTCATATATACTTTAG
ATTGATTTAAAACTTCATTTTTAATTTAAAAGGATCTAGGTGAAGATCCTTTTTGATAATCTCATGACCA
AAATCCCTTAACGTGAGTTTTCGTTCCACTGAGCGTCAGACCCCGTAGAAAAGATCAAAGGATCTTCTTG
AGATCCTTTTTTTCTGCGCGTAATCTGCTGCTTGCAAACAAAAAAACCACCGCTACCAGCGGTGGTTTGT
TTGCCGGATCAAGAGCTACCAACTCTTTTTCCGAAGGTAACTGGCTTCAGCAGAGCGCAGATACCAAATA
CTGTTCTTCTAGTGTAGCCGTAGTTAGGCCACCACTTCAAGAACTCTGTAGCACCGCCTACATACCTCGC
TCTGCTAATCCTGTTACCAGTGGCTGCTGCCAGTGGCGATAAGTCGTGTCTTACCGGGTTGGACTCAAGA
CGATAGTTACCGGATAAGGCGCAGCGGTCGGGCTGAACGGGGGGTTCGTGCACACAGCCCAGCTTGGAGC
GAACGACCTACACCGAACTGAGATACCTACAGCGTGAGCTATGAGAAAGCGCCACGCTTCCCGAAGGGAG
AAAGGCGGACAGGTATCCGGTAAGCGGCAGGGTCGGAACAGGAGAGCGCACGAGGGAGCTTCCAGGGGGA
AACGCCTGGTATCTTTATAGTCCTGTCGGGTTTCGCCACCTCTGACTTGAGCGTCGATTTTTGTGATGCT
CGTCAGGGGGGCGGAGCCTATGGAAAAACGCCAGCAACGCGGCCTTTTTACGGTTCCTGGCCTTTTGCTG
GCCTTTTGCTCACATGTTCTTTCCTGCGTTATCCCCTGATTCTGTGGATAACCGTATTACCGCCTTTGAG
TGAGCTGATACCGCTCGCCGCAGCCGAACGACCGAGCGCAGCGAGTCAGTGAGCGAGGAAGCGGAAGAGC
GCCCAATACGCAAACCGCCTCTCCCCGCGCGTTGGCCGATTCATTAATCACTCTGTGGTCTCAGGAGCTT
AATGTACGCTTAAATCTGCATTTTGATAAGTAATAAAAAATAATGATAAGGGTCAAATCGACCACTTGCA
CAGTTAAGTGATTCTAATACGAAACCTTAAAAGCAAACATCGGTTCTTTTGAGTCAGAACAAATGCAACT
TAATGTGACACATGATGTGAAGAAAAAACAAAAGTAATATAAGAAAACAATTAAATAGTTAATAAAATAT
TTCCTTAAAGTTGTAACAAATAAAGAATCATTTTATGAAACAATATGAACCCTAAATAAATTAAAATTCC
TCTGAAACCTTAAATTTATCGAGCTAGTGATTGGCTGCCAACTGCCATGCTGGCAAAATTAGAGTGACAT
GATTGGTCTGAACATGTCTAGGGTTTCAGACATGTGACATGTGTCAACAACCCATTAACACATTGGGTAT
AAATCCAATAGACATTTGATAGTATTAAAATTGTAACCATTGGATTAAATTTAAACGTGATGGATGTAAC
TAAATGACTTGTCCGAGTAACATCACAACGTTCCATACTTTCCTTATTTGGAATATAATTAAATTTACCA
TTTATTCTTTTTTCTTGAGTTTCCTGTATATGTACTTGTACATAGATATATATACACAAATACGTATTAC
AATGACATATTATAGACTTTGATGTCTGAACTCTCAACCTTCTCGATGGAGAGATCATGACCGTAGATTT
TTTTGGATCGTAGAAGGCAGACCAAACTCTTAAACTATTGGATCCGTACTAAAAATCTCACTTTCCTCTC
AGTACCCATAATGAGAGAGAAAATGATAAAAATCCCTAACATTATTCTCTCTCTAGAAGAAAAAAAAGAT
ACTTCAAAAAGAAAGAGAAATTGCATAAATCTATCTACACCAAAGATGTTGAAGCAATTCCAATGCTATA
CTTCTATGCCAAATCCATTTATTCAGTGATCATTAATCTTTTTACTTCCAAGAAATATGAACAATTTAGT
ATCCTTATAATTTTTGTCTCTATATATGTAATATGAACATTGGGTATTGACCAAATGAGAAATCTAATAT
TAAATGGTCAAAAGTAGTAATATGATGACATTTTTGAATTTATAAATAGGTTCCAAATTAATTCATTATG
ACATAAAACCTTCTTGTCAGAAGTCAAGAACTGAAACTAACAAAACTTTATAATAAATAGTAAAAATACA
AGTGAAAAATAAAAAGAAATAATATCTGAGTGATGACGTGATCAAAGATTCTTTAACAAAGACAACAAAT
CTTACAGACACAAAAACCTAATCTTGCGCTCAATTCCAACCTCTAAAAAAACCTCAAAAATCTTATAAAA
GAAAATAAATAAAGAAACGAAACTCTGATTTCGTAGAGTACCCATGGGATATATAAAAAGAAATTAGTAG
GTAAATGAGAACTAATTTTGATTGACTGATTTAATTTGAAGTCGTTGTTAGCTTTTCTTGTTTTGGACAT
GAGAATTATATATTTCAGGACATGAGAGTTGACAACTGTAAACGATTAAGAAAACTGATCTTTTAATTTT
CAAACACCATTTAATCTTGACATGTTTTATGTTTTGGTGGAGAAGAAAGTAATCACGTGGGACTCTCTAC
TAATAAGTATTTGGAAATTGCGTGTCGAATTAGAGATTACTAGTTTGAGTAATGTAGTTCGAAATGAGAT
TAGTTATTTTAAATTTTAAAAAGAGTAATTTTAAGGAATAACAAAAAAGAGTCCCCATAAGCTAATTTGT
CTTAATTACCTCCTTGTTTCATTGACTATTTGAAATCTTGAAAATTCAGTTGAAATTTCAAATCTATGTT
TCTTTTGACCACTTCTAAACTAATCTTAGCTCATATATAATTTTCCAAAACTACAAAAATAACACTAACA
TTTAACATTCTCAAGAGAAAACAAAAACAAAAACTTAGATAACCATCTAAATTGTCCTCCTACATGTACG
TATAAGTTCCATTATTTTCTATCACTCATATAAGTTAAATTTTCATGAAAACTCAAAAATCTATCTAGTT
TCACCTTATTCACTCTCACTTACCATCACATGTGTTTGTATCAAATATATGATATGATATAATTCATGAG
AGAGAAAGAGAGGTAGAGATAAGAAAGGAAAGTAAGAGAAAGAAGAGAAGAAAAAGAGAGACACAGACAT
TAACAACAATGGAGGATGGATGATCACAAAACAGAAGATATGACCTCATAGTCCTTCCTTACTCTCTCCC
CAATTTGTTTCCCAAAACTTACTTTTATAGTCATAAAAATCAAGTTTTTACCTATTACAACACCAGATCT
ATAAATATATCTAAATCTTCAAGTACTTGTTAGTAAGGAAAATAGAAAGTTATAAGATTTTTTTATTATT
ATAATAACAGAAATGAGTGAAGAAAGAACACCCAACAAAGTGAATCTTAGTTCTACAAAACTGAATCTAA
AACTCCACATTAGAAAAAAACCTGATTGTTTCTTATTTCTTTTCATTTATTATCTAACTCTCACTCAGAT
CTCCTTTAACTTTGTACCATTTCCCTCACTTCATATATCTATATATAACAAATTCTCTCTTTTTTATTTA
AGTCTAAGGGAAAATTAATATACACATAAAGAACAAGAAATTAGATCTAGAAATTTGTTACCAATAACCA
CAAAGTAAATAAAATAAACATATCAAACAAATATTCCCACTAATGTTAGTATGTTTATATATATGTGTGG
AATATGAAGGAAAAAAGTGAAAAATAATCCTACCCACAAGAGGATACAAGAAGAACAGAATCAAATCTAG
CTTAGAAGATCGAAAACCCTCGTAAAAGATTTATGCTTTAACATAAACATAAAACCCTAAATCGGACTTT
AAAAATCATTTAATTATTAATAAAGTAAGAACAGAGCACGAGAAGAAGAAGAAACCTGTTGTTAGAGTAC
TCATAGAGACGACCACGGCTAGAGAAAACGATGAGTGCGACTTCAGCATCACAGAGAACAGAGAGCTCGT
AAGCTTGCATGCCTGCAGGTCGACTCTAGAGGATCCGGTACCGCAAGACCCTTCCTCTATATAAGGAAGT
TCATTTCATTTGGAGAGTACTTGAGACCACGAA
